>Addgene plasmid #228537 | pCMV-THRA-RFP-EGFP | depositor full sequence | sequence record 448768 | pCMV-THRA-RFP-EGFP sequence 12547 bps
TAGTTATTAATAGTAATCAATTACGGGGTCATTAGTTCATAGCCCATATATGGAGTTCCGCGTTACATAA
CTTACGGTAAATGGCCCGCCTGGCTGACCGCCCAACGACCCCCGCCCATTGACGTCAATAATGACGTATG
TTCCCATAGTAACGCCAATAGGGACTTTCCATTGACGTCAATGGGTGGAGTATTTACGGTAAACTGCCCA
CTTGGCAGTACATCAAGTGTATCATATGCCAAGTACGCCCCCTATTGACGTCAATGACGGTAAATGGCCC
GCCTGGCATTATGCCCAGTACATGACCTTATGGGACTTTCCTACTTGGCAGTACATCTACGTATTAGTCA
TCGCTATTACCATGGTGATGCGGTTTTGGCAGTACATCAATGGGCGTGGATAGCGGTTTGACTCACGGGG
ATTTCCAAGTCTCCACCCCATTGACGTCAATGGGAGTTTGTTTTGGCACCAAAATCAACGGGACTTTCCA
AAATGTCGTAACAACTCCGCCCCATTGACGCAAATGGGCGGTAGGCGTGTACGGTGGGAGGTCTATATAA
GCAGAGCTGGTTTAGTGAACCGTCAGATCCGCTAGCGCTACCGGACTCAGATCTCGCCACCATGGGTCCC
GATGACATTGGCCAGTCACCCATTGTCTCCATGCCGGACGGAGACAAGGTGGACCTGGAAGCCTTCAGCG
AGTTTACCAAGATCATCACCCCGGCCATCACCCGTGTGGTGGACTTTGCCAAAAAACTGCCCATGTTCTC
CGAGGTGAGTGGCAGAAGTGGGGAGAGATGTGATGCTGTGCTGGAGGGAAACCTGCTCCCCCGGTCACCC
AGTACAGGCTCATCTGAGGTTCTCTGGACAAGGAGCAATTCCTGTAGGTCAACATACACAGATAACATAC
ACAGACACACACACACACATGCATACACATACACCCAGCACACAGGCACACATGCAGACACATACACGGA
CACACACACACACCTAGCATACAGATACGTACACAGACACACATACACACACACATACACCCAGCACACA
GACACACACACACCTAGTACACAAACACACACACAGATACATAGAAACACACACAGACATATACACCCAG
CACACAGACACACACACACACACAGACACACACCCAGCACACAGGCACACACACACACACACCTAGCACA
CAGCCACACAGATACATAGACACACACACACAGATACAGACACACACACACACACAGACATATACACCTA
GCACACAGACACACAGATACATAGACACACACCTAGCACACAGACACACACACACAGACACACCCAGCAC
ACAGGCACACACACACACACACACCTAGCAGACACACACATAGATACATACAGACACACACACAAACACA
CAGGCACACACACACAGCATACAGACACACGCCAAGGTCTGGCTGCTCTAAGAAATCAGCCGGCTCCAAG
TGCTCCCCTCCACAGCCCCTCATCCTTCAAGTCTATGCGGCCACCCAACTCCAGGCAGCCTGAAAGTTCT
CATTTTCCAGAGCACTAGTGCTGGAGACAGGCTGCCCTACTAGCCATGTGACCTGGGGTAAGTTACCTCC
ATCCCCTGTGCCTCAGTGTTCCCATCTGGAGTGGGCTGGGGATAATGATGGGTGCTAACTCACAGGCATA
ATTTTTTTTTCTTTTTTGAGACAGATTTTCGTTCTGTCACCCAGGCTGGAGTGCAGTGACGCGATCTGGG
CTCACTGCAACCTCCGCCTCCTGAGTTCAAGCAATTCTCCTGCCTTAGCCTCCTGAGTAGCTGGGACTAC
AGGCATGTGCCACCACGCCCAACTAATTTTGTATTTTTAGTAGAGATGGGTTTCACCATGTATGTTGGCC
AGGCTGGTCTCGAACTCCTGACCTCAAGTGATCCACCCGCCTTGGCCTCCCATAGTGCTGGCATTATAGT
CGTGAGCCACTGCGCCGGGCCTCACAGGCATAACTGTGAGGCTTAAATGGAATAGGGCATGCACATGGCC
CAATACAAGGTCAGCCGTTCAGAGTCCATGGGGGCCTTGCGGGCCTCACGGCTCCCGTAGGACACTCTAG
GGGAGACTCAAGGACGCGGGGAGGGGTATGCTGAGTGCTCCTGTGGCCCTGCCGCTCCACAGCTGCCTTG
CGAAGACCAGATCATCCTCCTGAAGGGGTGCTGCATGGAGATCATGTCCCTGCGGGCGGCTGTCCGCTAC
GACCCTGAGAGCGACACCCTGACGCTGAGTGGGGAGATGGCTGTCAAGCGGGAGCAGCTCAAGAATGGCG
GCCTGGGCGTAGTCTCCGACGCCATCTTTGAACTGGGCAAGTCACTCTCTGCCTTTAACCTGGATGACAC
GGAAGTGGCTCTGCTGCAGGCTGTGCTGCTAATGTCAACAGGTACCTGCTGATTAGTCGGGAGGGCTCAG
AAGCTTCCAGGGGTCCCAGAGATTGGCTGGACCCTGGGCCTGTTGCTCAACTCCCTCCTGAATCTTCTTC
TGGGCTACCTCTCTGTCACCTGGGCCATCCCCTATCCCCTGTTCCTTGCTCTGTCACACACTTCTCACTC
GTTCCCCAGGCCCATCCCTTGCCTCCCCATCCCTGCTCTGTGCCTTTTCCTGTCTTTGTCTCCTTCCTTC
TCGCTGCCCTGTCCCTCTGTCACTCACATTCCCCTTTGTTCCCCACTCCCCACTTTGTTCTCAGCCACCT
TCCATCCCCTCATCCCTCCTCTGTCTCCCAGTCCCATCTCTTACCCCTCAGTCCCCTCCCTAACCCCATC
TGCACCCCGCCTCTCTGACCACCAACCTCAGTCCTCCCCACTCCAAGGCTCCTCTCTCTCCCCCAGCCCC
CGGCCTGTCCCTCTGTCCTCCTTGCATTGCCCCCTCCCCCCAGTACCCCCCTGCCCCTCTCCACTTCCCA
GCTGCCTCCCTCTCCCTGTGCTTCTCCTGTCCACGTCTCTCAGGGGGAGCTTCTCCCCTCCCCTCCCCCA
GCCTCTCTGCCTCTATCTCCCCTCTAGTCCTTTCTTCCCACGTCCCCACACCTCACCCTCCCCATCTCCA
GGCCTTCGGCCAGCCCCTCGCCCCTCACGCCCCTCTTCCCTCACAGACCGCTCGGGCCTGCTGTGTGTGG
ACAAGATCGAGAAGAGTCAGGAGGCGTACCTGCTGGCGTTCGAGCACTACGTCAACCACCGCAAACACAA
CATTCCGCACTTCTGGCCCAAGCTGCTGATGAAGGTGACTGACCTCCGCATGATCGGGGCCTGCCACGCC
AGCCGCTTCCTCCACATGAAAGTCGAGTGCCCCACCGAACTCTTCCCCCCACTCTTCCTCGAGGTCTTTG
AGGATCAGGAAGTCATGGTGTCTAAGGGCGAAGAGCTGATTAAGGAGAACATGCACATGAAGCTGTACAT
GGAGGGCACCGTGAACAACCACCACTTCAAGTGCACATCCGAGGGCGAAGGCAAGCCCTACGAGGGCACC
CAGACCATGAGAATCAAGGTGGTCGAGGGCGGCCCTCTCCCCTTCGCCTTCGACATCCTGGCTACCAGCT
TCATGTACGGCAGCAGAACCTTCATCAACCACACCCAGGGCATCCCCGACTTCTTTAAGCAGTCCTTCCC
TGAGGGCTTCACATGGGAGAGAGTCACCACATACGAAGACGGGGGCGTGCTGACCGCTACCCAGGACACC
AGCCTCCAGGACGGCTGCCTCATCTACAACGTCAAGATCAGAGGGGTGAACTTCCCATCCAACGGCCCTG
TGATGCAGAAGAAAACACTCGGCTGGGAGGCCAACACCGAGATGCTGTACCCCGCTGACGGCGGCCTGGA
AGGCAGAAGCGACATGGCCCTGAAGCTCGTGGGCGGGGGCCACCTGATCTGCAACTTCAAGACCACATAC
AGATCCAAGAAACCCGCTAAGAACCTCAAGATGCCCGGCGTCTACTATGTGGACCACAGACTGGAAAGAA
TCAAGGAGGCCGACAAAGAGACCTACGTCGAGCAGCACGAGGTGGCTGTGGCCAGATACTGCGACCTCCC
TAGCAAACTGGGGCACAAACTTAATTGAAGCCTCAGGCGGCCAGAGGGTGTGCGGAGCTGGTGGGGAGGA
GCCTGGAGAGAAGGGGCAGAGCTGGGGGCTGAGGGAGACCCCCCCACACCCCTTCTCTCCTTCCTCTCGT
CCTTGGATAGATTCAGCTCCCACACACACACCCGCACTGCCCAGGTCCCTCCTCAGACCTCCAGCCCTGG
GACAGGGCAAACAACTGAACTTGCTATGGAAAGGACAGTGTGGGAGGCTGGGGGAGCTGTGTCCTGCAGT
TCCCAGGACCCCATCCTCTCAGAAGGTAGGGGAAGGGCGGGAGGATTGAGAAGGGACAAGCCACCTTGAC
CGTAGGGGAAGGAGGAATGTGGGCTGGGGGAAGATGCCCTCAACTCACCCCCTACACACACATGAGAGAG
AGCCCCCACCCAGTTCCTTGGCCTAGGTCTCCCCTCCAGGCTGAGGGCCTCTCTACTTCCCCAGATGCCT
GGGTGCAAAGAACGGCTTGGCTTGGCTCCTCCTCTGGAGGTTAAAATTTATAGTCATTCTAACTGCACTT
TGGAAACCAAGCAAGGGGAGAAGACAAATGAAGAAAAACTAGACAGAGAGAAAAATACAAAAAAGAGAGA
GCGAGCGATAGAGAGAGATGATATTAAGTTATTAACTGAGGCTGACCAGAGGGGAGGACCCCCCCTTTAC
CACCCCATGCACTTTGCGAGCTGCCCCTTCTTCCCCCACATCAGAGAGAAATGCCCCCACACCAGAGCCC
CAAGGGTAGGGCTGCCGATCAGAGCTGTGAGTTAACACAACAGGGTCCTGGCCACCCCCCTTGCCATACC
CCGCCCTCTGTGCCCCTTTGGCACCCCCCAACCCTAGTATGTCCTCTGCTTTCTGCCACTCGTGCCCGCT
GAGTTCCATCTACCTCTCATGCTGGATGCCAGCTGGCCCCTCACCAGCCTGCCCTGCTGCCCACACAGCT
CCCCTTTAAGTGCCCAGCCCTAGGGGCCTCTCCCCATCCACCTCCTCCTTCCACACCTTGGCACCCACCC
AGGAAAAAACTGTGGCTCCAACTCCTACCCTCCTTATATCCTGCAGTATTAGCTAGAAACCGGATGCTGC
TGCATTGGTTGGGTCGGGGGTAGGAGGGCTGTGCGTGAGCGTCTCCCAGAACCCTCCACCCCTTTAGCAC
TCTGTTTCCCTGTTTCCCATCTGTCTTCTGGGCTCTCTCTAACCTCTGCCCTCCTCCCCAGCTCCTACTC
ACTGCACTAACTCTGGGCGGGCAGGTACCAGAATGGGGGTGTTTAGATAAGTGACACTTAGTTGGGGCCC
CAGGGGAGGGGTGGTCGGTGCTCCTTTTTCTTTAAAGCTCTTTTGGCCAGCTGCCCCTCTGCCCCGGGAC
CCCTTCCCCTCTTCTTTTCTCTAATTCAGGGACTTTGGCTTGAGCCCCTCTCGCCCTCCTGGTGAGGGTG
CTCTGTTGGTCTGCACTTGGGTGAGCTGTCCTCCTCCCCCTCCCTGTGGCTGCCGCCCACTCCTCAGGGG
AGAGAGGGAGAGAGGAGGTGGTCCTCCCATGGGAGCAGGAGGTGGGGTGGGACAGAGCAGACCAGAGGGT
GCTGGGCTCAGGGCTGCATGTCGGCAGGGATGGATGGGTGGACACAGATGCCCCCGGAAGCCATGGGGAT
TGGGGCAGGGGGTGGGGGGAGGGGTGCCAGGGCTTCCTGCGCTTTGCACTATTGGGGCAAAAATGTCTTA
AGCAGTGGGGAACCTGCCACCCCACCCTGACCCTCAGCCTGCCACAGCCCCCTACACACACACACACACA
CACACACACACACACACACACACGGACATGCACACACGGACATGGGAAGGCAATGCTATGCTGCCCGTCA
GGGCACTGTCCTTCCCCAATCGTTCAGGTGTTCCAACAGGGGTGGAGGGCCTGGAGGAGCACCCGCTGTC
ACCTGTGCATGTGCCTGTCCCACCCTGCTGGGGCCTCGGGCTGCCCGCGCTGTCTTTGTCTCTATCCTCT
CTCTCTCTCCTGGAGTACTGAATCCTGTATTACTCCAGTCCCATGGGTAGGCCCTCTTGTACCTTCCTAC
CACGCCTGGGGGCCCAGTGGAATTCCTGACCTGTCTGCTGTCTTCCCCATCCCTCCATCCCCACCCCAAC
CCCTCCATCCCCATTCTCAGCCATGGACACGGCAGAGAAAAGGCCTTGAAGAGCCTTAGCCTCTTATAGG
CACTTGGGACTCCCCCACCCTCCCCAATCATATGAGCTGTGATCCCATCCTCCCCGGACCCCTCCCTTCC
CCCTCGGTGATGTGGGGTGTATGTGTGCGTTCCTCTGCGTGAATGTGTGAGTGAGTACACATGGTAGGGG
AGGAGCCAGGGCGACTCAGGAGTGCCACGCACCTGCTCTAGAGCGGCAGCTGTCCCAGTCCCTGCTGTGG
AAGTGGGGGACAGGGCCCTCTCCTGGGGGCCATTGGTGCTAATGAGGGGGATGGCCTTGATGTGGGTGCT
CAGCATGCCTCCCCCAGTATTGGCCCGGGGCACTAGGGCAGGCAGGGTGGAGCAGCAGGTGCAGTATCGG
TGGGAGGACGGGTTGCTGGGAATAGGACGAGGGGGCCAGGCCAGGACAAGGGGTTGCCAGAGCCATGACC
ACTACCCCGCCCCCACCACCCGCCTCTCCATCTCAGTATTGCCCCTCCCATCACTCATAACACACATACC
TCATCCAGCCTCCTCCCTGCTCAGACTTGGGGAGGGTGGGGGAGGAGCCCCTACCCCTTCTCCTGGTGGC
GGGTCTGCAGGGCTGGGAGAGGGCAGGGCGTTGTGAGAGAGAGACCGTCCATAAGGAGGACAGTAACTCC
TGCCCTGGGAACTCCTGGGCGGGGGGGAGGGGGACACTGCCCAGAGGCGCTACTGAATGTATGAGAAGCT
GGTGCTGGGCTGGGGGGAGGGGGGTTGTGGCCAGAAACAGGGAAGGAGGTAGGTCTCTTCCCCAGGGAGG
GGTGGGACCGGCAGGGGTGACTTGAGGGGCTCCTACTCCTGCCCCACGTTGACAATCAGTATGTCTGTTA
TGTGCGATTTTTCACCCCGTTGTGTTTTGGGTCAGGATTTTAAAGAAAGATATTTTTATGGTAATTGTTG
CTCGTCTATTTTACTATATATTTATGTAATAAATATATGATGAAAATAACCCCCTTGGGCACCCCCCTTA
GACTTGTGTGCTGTTTCCCTATATCCTCCCATCTGCTGGCAGAGTACCCACCCCACAAACTGACCAGATG
GAGAGGTGGCCCCCCCCAGCCTTGGCAGTATTTCCACCCCACCCCCCAAACGAGCACACACCACAGAAGC
CAGCTCAGCTGTGAACTATTGGATTTGAGACAGGAACAGAACAAATCAGAGGGCCAGGGGAGGGTTGTGG
GGGAGACAGAGTGGTTTAAATAGGGGAGGAGGGGAAGTTCGGTGATGGGGGAGGGAGGCAGGTATTTACA
AGAAGGCTCAGGGGGCCAGAGGCTCATCTTGGAATATTTTATAACAATATAAATAAGATTCTGGTTTGCT
TTTCCTTTTCGTCTCGTAAAGGAGAGAGAAGTGCAGAGTTCGATTCTGTACAAGGGGGCAGCGGCAGAAG
GCCGGCCGGGCGGGTCACTGGGCGTCCACCCGGAAGGACAGCAGCTTCTCGGAATGCATGTTGTTCAGGG
TCCGCAGGTCCGGCAGCTTGAGCAGCAGCTTGGTGAAGCGGGAAGTCTCCAAGGGCCGGTTCTTCAGCAC
CAGAGCCCGAAGAGCCCGCAGCAGCGTCTCCTGGAGCTGCTCCACCGAAGCGGAATTCTCCATGCCCGAG
CGGTCTGTGGGGAAGACGACAGCAGTGAGGCGGACTCCCCGAGCTCCTCTGAGGAGGAACCGGAGGTCTG
CGAGGACCTGGCAGGCAATGCAGCCTCTCCCGTGAGCAAGGGCGAGGAGCTGTTCACCGGGGTGGTGCCC
ATCCTGGTCGAGCTGGACGGCGACGTAAACGGCCACAAGTTCAGCGTGTCCGGCGAGGGCGAGGGCGATG
CCACCTACGGCAAGCTGACCCTGAAGTTCATCTGCACCACCGGCAAGCTGCCCGTGCCCTGGCCCACCCT
CGTGACCACCCTGACCTACGGCGTGCAGTGCTTCAGCCGCTACCCCGACCACATGAAGCAGCACGACTTC
TTCAAGTCCGCCATGCCCGAAGGCTACGTCCAGGAGCGCACCATCTTCTTCAAGGACGACGGCAACTACA
AGACCCGCGCCGAGGTGAAGTTCGAGGGCGACACCCTGGTGAACCGCATCGAGCTGAAGGGCATCGACTT
CAAGGAGGACGGCAACATCCTGGGGCACAAGCTGGAGTACAACTACAACAGCCACAACGTCTATATCATG
GCCGACAAGCAGAAGAACGGCATCAAGGTGAACTTCAAGATCCGCCACAACATCGAGGACGGCAGCGTGC
AGCTCGCCGACCACTACCAGCAGAACACCCCCATCGGCGACGGCCCCGTGCTGCTGCCCGACAACCACTA
CCTGAGCACCCAGTCCGCCCTGAGCAAAGACCCCAACGAGAAGCGCGATCACATGGTCCTGAAGGAGTTC
GTGACCGCCGCCGGGATCACTCTCGGCATGGACGAGCTGTACAAGTAAAGCCCCCCAGAAGGCCGATGGG
GAAGGAGAAGGAGTGCCATACCTTCTCCCAGGCCTCTGCCCCAAGAGCAGGAGGTGCCTGAAAGCTGGGA
GCGTGGGCTCAGCAGGGCTGGTCACCTCCCATCCCGTAAGACCACCTTCCCTTCCTCAGCAGGCCAAACA
TGGCCAGACTCCCTTGCTTTTTGCTGTGTAGTTCCCTCTGCCTGGGATGCCCTTCCCCCTTTCTCTGCCT
GGCAACATCTTACTTGTCCTTTGAGGCCCCAACTCAAGTGTCACCTCCTTCCCCAGCTCCCCCAGGCAGA
AATAGTTGTCTGTGCTTCCTTGGTTCATGCTTCTACTGTGACACTTATCTCACTGTTTTATAATTAGTCG
GGCATGAGTCTGTTTCCCAAGCTAGACTGTGTCTGAATCATGTCTGTATCCCCAGTGCCCGGTGCAGGGC
CTGGCATAGAGTAGGTACTCCATAAAAGGTGTGTTGAATTGAAGCGGCCGCGACTCTAGATCATAATCAG
CCATACCACATTTGTAGAGGTTTTACTTGCTTTAAAAAACCTCCCACACCTCCCCCTGAACCTGAAACAT
AAAATGAATGCAATTGTTGTTGTTAACTTGTTTATTGCAGCTTATAATGGTTACAAATAAAGCAATAGCA
TCACAAATTTCACAAATAAAGCATTTTTTTCACTGCATTCTAGTTGTGGTTTGTCCAAACTCATCAATGT
ATCTTAAGGCGTAAATTGTAAGCGTTAATATTTTGTTAAAATTCGCGTTAAATTTTTGTTAAATCAGCTC
ATTTTTTAACCAATAGGCCGAAATCGGCAAAATCCCTTATAAATCAAAAGAATAGACCGAGATAGGGT
[37 nt withheld, positions 9589-9625]
AAAGAACGTGGACTCCAACGTCAAAGG
[49 nt withheld, positions 9653-9701]
T
[91 nt withheld, positions 9703-9793]
G
[124 nt withheld, positions 9795-9918]
CAGGTGGCACTTTTCGGGGAAATGTGCGCGGAACCCCTATTTGTTTATTTTTCTAAATACATTCAAATAT
GTATCCGCTCATGAGACAATAACCCTGATAAATGCTTCAATAATATTGAAAAAGGAAGAGTCCTGAGGCG
GAAAGAACCAGCTGTGGAATGTGTGTCAGTTAGGGTGTGGAAAGTCCCCAGGCTCCCCAGCAGGCAGAAG
TATGCAAAGCATGCATCTCAATTAGTCAGCAACCAGGTGTGGAAAGTCCCCAGGCTCCCCAGCAGGCAGA
AGTATGCAAAGCATGCATCTCAATTAGTCAGCAACCATAGTCCCGCCCCTAACTCCGCCCATCCCGCCCC
TAACTCCGCCCAGTTCCGCCCATTCTCCGCCCCATGGCTGACTAATTTTTTTTATTTATGCAGAGGCCGA
GGCCGCCTCGGCCTCTGAGCTATTCCAGAAGTAGTGAGGAGGCTTTTTTGGAGGCCTAGGCTTTTGCAAA
GATCGATCAAGAGACAGGATGAGGATCGTTTCGCATGATTGAACAAGATGGATTGCACGCAGGTTCTCCG
GCCGCTTGGGTGGAGAGGCTATTCGGCTATGACTGGGCACAACAGACAATCGGCTGCTCTGATGCCGCCG
TGTTCCGGCTGTCAGCGCAGGGGCGCCCGGTTCTTTTTGTCAAGACCGACCTGTCCGGTGCCCTGAATGA
ACTGCAAGACGAGGCAGCGCGGCTATCGTGGCTGGCCACGACGGGCGTTCCTTGCGCAGCTGTGCTCGAC
GTTGTCACTGAAGCGGGAAGGGACTGGCTGCTATTGGGCGAAGTGCCGGGGCAGGATCTCCTGTCATCTC
ACCTTGCTCCTGCCGAGAAAGTATCCATCATGGCTGATGCAATGCGGCGGCTGCATACGCTTGATCCGGC
TACCTGCCCATTCGACCACCAAGCGAAACATCGCATCGAGCGAGCACGTACTCGGATGGAAGCCGGTCTT
GTCGATCAGGATGATCTGGACGAAGAGCATCAGGGGCTCGCGCCAGCCGAACTGTTCGCCAGGCTCAAGG
CGAGCATGCCCGACGGCGAGGATCTCGTCGTGACCCATGGCGATGCCTGCTTGCCGAATATCATGGTGGA
AAATGGCCGCTTTTCTGGATTCATCGACTGTGGCCGGCTGGGTGTGGCGGACCGCTATCAGGACATAGCG
TTGGCTACCCGTGATATTGCTGAAGAGCTTGGCGGCGAATGGGCTGACCGCTTCCTCGTGCTTTACGGTA
TCGCCGCTCCCGATTCGCAGCGCATCGCCTTCTATCGCCTTCTTGACGAGTTCTTCTGAGCGGGACTCTG
GGGTTCGAAATGACCGACCAAGCGACGCCCAACCTGCCATCACGAGATTTCGATTCCACCGCCGCCTTCT
ATGAAAGGTTGGGCTTCGGAATCGTTTTCCGGGACGCCGGCTGGATGATCCTCCAGCGCGGGGATCTCAT
GCTGGAGTTCTTCGCCCACCCTAGGGGGAGGCTAACTGAAACACGGAAGGAGACAATACCGGAAGGAACC
CGCGCTATGACGGCAATAAAAAGACAGAATAAAACGCACGGTGTTGGGTCGTTTGTTCATAAACGCGGGG
TTCGGTCCCAGGGCTGGCACTCTGTCGATACCCCACCGAGACCCCATTGGGGCCAATACGCCCGCGTTTC
TTCCTTTTCCCCACCCCACCCCCCAAGTTCGGGTGAAGGCCCAGGGCTCGCAGCCAACGTCGGGGCGGCA
GGCCCTGCCATAGCCTCAGGTTACTCATATATACTTTAGATTGATTTAAAACTTCATTTTTAATTTAAAA
GGATCTAGGTGAAGATCCTTTTTGATAATCTCATGACCAAAATCCCTTAACGTGAGTTTTCGTTCCACTG
AGCGTCAGACCCCGTAGAAAAGATCAAAGGATCTTCTTGAGATCCTTTTTTTCTGCGCGTAATCTGCTGC
TTGCAAACAAAAAAACCACCGCTACCAGCGGTGGTTTGTTTGCCGGATCAAGAGCTACCAACTCTTTTTC
CGAAGGTAACTGGCTTCAGCAGAGCGCAGATACCAAATACTGTCCTTCTAGTGTAGCCGTAGTTAGGCCA
CCACTTCAAGAACTCTGTAGCACCGCCTACATACCTCGCTCTGCTAATCCTGTTACCAGTGGCTGCTGCC
AGTGGCGATAAGTCGTGTCTTACCGGGTTGGACTCAAGACGATAGTTACCGGATAAGGCGCAGCGGTCGG
GCTGAACGGGGGGTTCGTGCACACAGCCCAGCTTGGAGCGAACGACCTACACCGAACTGAGATACCTACA
GCGTGAGCTATGAGAAAGCGCCACGCTTCCCGAAGGGAGAAAGGCGGACAGGTATCCGGTAAGCGGCAGG
GTCGGAACAGGAGAGCGCACGAGGGAGCTTCCAGGGGGAAACGCCTGGTATCTTTATAGTCCTGTCGGGT
TTCGCCACCTCTGACTTGAGCGTCGATTTTTGTGATGCTCGTCAGGGGGGCGGAGCCTATGGAAAAACGC
CAGCAACGCGGCCTTTTTACGGTTCCTGGCCTTTTGCTGGCCTTTTGCTCACATGTTCTTTCCTGCGTTA
TCCCCTGATTCTGTGGATAACCGTATTACCGCCATGCAT
Features (pLannotate 1.2.2; 18 found; start..end, strand, type, name):
     61..364     +  enhancer       CMV enhancer: human cytomegalovirus immediate early enhancer
    365..568     +  promoter       CMV promoter: human cytomegalovirus (CMV) immediate early promoter
    591..616     +  misc_feature   MCS (fragment): multiple cloning site
    631..774     +  CDS            thra1 (fragment): THA_SPAAU - Also known as nr1a1. Experimental evidence at transcript level: Swiss-Prot protein existence level 2. Nuclear hormone receptor that can act as a repressor or activator of transcription. High affinity receptor for thyroid hormones, including triiodothyronine and thyroxine. From Sparus aurata (Gilthead sea bream).
   1704..1955    +  CDS            C16orf89 (fragment): CP089_HUMAN - Experimental evidence at protein level: Swiss-Prot protein existence level 1. From Homo sapiens (Human).
   2163..3374    +  CDS            THRA: THA_CHICK - Also known as NR1A1. Experimental evidence at protein level: Swiss-Prot protein existence level 1. Nuclear hormone receptor that can act as a repressor or activator of transcription. High affinity receptor for thyroid hormones, including triiodothyronine and thyroxine. From Gallus gallus (Chicken).
   3375..4088    +  CDS            TagRFP: monomeric derivative of red fluorescent protein from Entacmaea quadricolor (Merzlyak et al., 2007) mammalian codon-optimized
   7619..8011    +  CDS            THRA (fragment): THA_HUMAN - Also known as EAR7, ERBA1, NR1A1, THRA1, THRA2. Experimental evidence at protein level: Swiss-Prot protein existence level 1. [Isoform Alpha-2]: Does not bind thyroid hormone and functions as a weak dominant negative inhibitor of thyroid hormone action. From Homo sapiens (Human).
   8012..8728    +  CDS            EGFP: the original enhanced GFP (Yang et al., 1996) mammalian codon-optimized
   9229..9312    +  CDS            large T antigen (fragment): large T antigen from SV40 (simian virus 40)
   9335..9456    +  polyA_signal   SV40 poly(A) signal: SV40 polyadenylation signal
   9490..9918    -  rep_origin     f1 ori (sequence partly withheld): f1 bacteriophage origin of replication; arrow indicates direction of (+) strand synthesis
   9945..10049   +  promoter       AmpR promoter: bla
  10051..10408   +  promoter       SV40 promoter: SV40 enhancer and early promoter
  10443..11237   +  CDS            NeoR/KanR: aminoglycoside phosphotransferase from Tn5; aph(3')-II (or nptII); confers resistance to neomycin, kanamycin, and G418 (Geneticin®)
  11258..11410   +  CDS            ble (fragment): BLE_KLEPN - Experimental evidence at protein level: Swiss-Prot protein existence level 1. Binding protein with a strong affinity to the bleomycin family of antibiotics. Binds to CL990; an antimitotic-antibiotic compound. From Klebsiella pneumoniae.
  11469..11516   +  polyA_signal   HSV TK poly(A) signal: herpes simplex virus thymidine kinase polyadenylation signal (Cole and Stacy, 1985)
  11845..12433   +  rep_origin     ori: high-copy-number ColE1/pMB1/pBR322/pUC origin of replication
