>Addgene plasmid #228537 | pCMV-THRA-RFP-EGFP | addgene full sequence | sequence record 454362 | Addgene NGS Result
TAGTTATTAATAGTAATCAATTACGGGGTCATTAGTTCATAGCCCATATATGGAGTTCCGCGTTACATAA
CTTACGGTAAATGGCCCGCCTGGCTGACCGCCCAACGACCCCCGCCCATTGACGTCAATAATGACGTATG
TTCCCATAGTAACGCCAATAGGGACTTTCCATTGACGTCAATGGGTGGAGTATTTACGGTAAACTGCCCA
CTTGGCAGTACATCAAGTGTATCATATGCCAAGTACGCCCCCTATTGACGTCAATGACGGTAAATGGCCC
GCCTGGCATTATGCCCAGTACATGACCTTATGGGACTTTCCTACTTGGCAGTACATCTACGTATTAGTCA
TCGCTATTACCATGGTGATGCGGTTTTGGCAGTACATCAATGGGCGTGGATAGCGGTTTGACTCACGGGG
ATTTCCAAGTCTCCACCCCATTGACGTCAATGGGAGTTTGTTTTGGCACCAAAATCAACGGGACTTTCCA
AAATGTCGTAACAACTCCGCCCCATTGACGCAAATGGGCGGTAGGCGTGTACGGTGGGAGGTCTATATAA
GCAGAGCTGGTTTAGTGAACCGTCAGATCCGCTAGCGCTACCGGACTCAGATCTCGCCACCATGGGTCCC
GATGACATTGGCCAGTCACCCATTGTCTCCATGCCGGACGGAGACAAGGTGGACCTGGAAGCCTTCAGCG
AGTTTACCAAGATCATCACCCCGGCCATCACCCGTGTGGTGGACTTTGCCAAAAAACTGCCCATGTTCTC
CGAGGTGAGTGGCAGAAGTGGGGAGAGATGTGATGCTGTGCTGGAGGGAAACCTGCTCCCCCGGTCACCC
AGTACAGGCTCATCTGAGGTTCTCTGGACAAGGAGCAATTCCTGTAGGTCAACATACACAGATAACATAC
ACAGACACACACACACACATGCATACACATACACCCAGCACACAGGCACACATGCAGACACATACACGGA
CACACACACACACCTAGCATACAGATACGTACACAGACACACATACACACACACAAACACACAGGCACAC
ACACACAGCATACAGACACACGCCAAGGTCTGGCTGCTCTAAGAAATCAGCCGGCTCCAAGTGCTCCCCT
CCACAGCCCCTCATCCTTCAAGTCTATGCGGCCACCCAACTCCAGGCAGTGCTGGAGGGAAACCTGCTCC
CCCGGTCACCCAGTACAGGCTCATCTGAGGTTCTCTGGACAAGGAGCAATTCCTGTAGGTCAACATACAC
AGATAACATACACAGACACACACACACACATGCATACACATACACCCAGCACACAGGCACACATGCAGAC
ACATACACGGACACACACACACACCTAGCATACAGATACGTACACAGACACACATACACACACACAAACA
CACAGGCACACACACACAGCATACAGACACACGCCAAGGTCTGGCTGCTCTAAGAAATCAGCCGGCTCCA
AGTGCTCCCCTCCACAGCCCCTCATCCTTCAAGTCTATGCGGCCACCCAACTCCAGGCAGCCTGAAAGTT
CTCATTTTCCAGAGCACTAGTGCTGGAGACAGGCTGCCCTACTAGCCATGTGACCTGGGGTAAGTTACCT
CCATCCCCTGTGCCTCAGTGTTCCCATCTGGAGTGGGCTGGGGATAATGATGGGTGCTAACTCACAGGCA
TAATTTTTTTTTTCTTTTTTGAGACAGATTTTCGTTCTGTCACCCAGGCTGGAGTGCAGTGACGCGATCT
GGGCTCACTGCAACCTCCGCCTCCTGAGTTCAAGCAATTCTCCTGCCTTAGCCTCCTGAGTAGCTGGGAC
TACAGGCATGTGCCACCACGCCCAACTAATTTTGTATTTTTAGTAGAGATGGGTTTCACCATGTATGTTG
GCCAGGCTGGTCTCGAACTCCTGACCTCAAGTGATCCACCCGCCTTGGCCTCCCATAGTGCTGGCATTAT
AGTCGTGAGCCACTGCGCCGGGCCTCACAGGCATAACTGTGAGGCTTAAATGGAATAGGGCATGCACATG
GCCCAATACAAGGTCAGCCGTTCAGAGTCCATGGGGGCCTTGCGGGCCTCACGGCTCCCGTAGGACACTC
TAGGGGAGACTCAAGGACGCGGGGAGGAGTATGCTGAGTGCTCCTGTGGCCCTGCCGCTCCACAGCTGCC
TTGCGAAGACCAGATCATCCTCCTGAAGGGGTGCTGCATGGAGATCATGTCCCTGCGGGCGGCTGTCCGC
TACGACCCTGAGAGCGACACCCTGACGCTGAGTGGGGAGATGGCTGTCAAGCGGGAGCAGCTCAAGAATG
GCGGCCTGGGCGTAGTCTCCGACGCCATCTTTGAACTGGGCAAGTCACTCTCTGCCTTTAACCTGGATGA
CACGGAAGTGGCTCTGCTGCAGGCTGTGCTGCTAATGTCAACAGGTACCTGCTGATTAGTCGGGAGGGCT
CAGAAGCTTCCAGGGGTCCCAGAGATTGGCTGGACCCTGGGCCTGTTGCTCAACTCCCTCCTGAATCTTC
TTCTGGGCTACCTCTCTGTCACCTGGGCCATCCCCTATCCCCTGTTCCTTGCTCTGACACACACTTCTCA
CTCGTTCCCCAGGCCCATCCCTTGCCTCCCCATCCCTGCTCTGTGCCTTTTCCTGTCTTTGTCTCCTTCC
TTCTCGCTGCCCTGTCCCTCTGTCACTCACATTCCCCTTTGTTCCCCACTCCCCACTTTGTTCTCAGCCA
CCTTCCATCCCCTCATCCCTCCTCTGTCTCCCAGTCCCATCTCTTACCCCTCAGTCCCCTCCCTAACCCC
ATCTGCACCCCGCCTCTCTGACCACCAACCTCAGTCCTCCCCACTCCAAGGCTCCTCTCTCTCCCCCAGC
CCCCGGCCTGTCCCTCTGTCCTCCTTGCATTGCCCCCTCCCCCCAGTACCCCCCTGCCCCTCTCCACCTC
CCAGCTGCCTCCCTCTCCCTGTGCTTCTCCTGTCCACGTCTCTCAGGGGGAGCTTCTCCCCTCCCCTCCC
CCAGCCTCTCTGCCTCTATCTCCCCTCTAGTCCTTTCTTCCCACGTCCCCACACCTCACCCTCCCCATCT
CCAGGCCTTCGGCCAGCCCCTCGCCCCTCACGCCCCTCTTCCCTCACAGACCGCTCGGGCCTGCTGTGTG
TGGACAAGATCGAGAAGAGTCAGGAGGCGTACCTGCTGGCGTTCGAGCACTACGTCAACCACCGCAAACA
CAACATTCCGCACTTCTGGCCCAAGCTGCTGATGAAGGTGACTGACCTCCGCATGATCGGGGCCTGCCAC
GCCAGCCGCTTCCTCCACATGAAAGTCGAGTGCCCCACCGAACTCTTCCCCCCACTCTTCCTCGAGGTCT
TTGAGGATCAGGAAGTCATGGTGTCTAAGGGCGAAGAGCTGATTAAGGAGAACATGCACATGAAGCTGTA
CATGGAGGGCACCGTGAACAACCACCACTTCAAGTGCACATCCGAGGGCGAAGGCAAGCCCTACGAGGGC
ACCCAGACCATGAGAATCAAGGTGGTCGAGGGCGGCCCTCTCCCCTTCGCCTTCGACATCCTGGCTACCA
GCTTCATGTACGGCAGCAGAACCTTCATCAACCACACCCAGGGCATCCCCGACTTCTTTAAGCAGTCCTT
CCCTGAGGGCTTCACATGGGAGAGAGTCACCACATACGAAGACGGGGGCGTGCTGACCGCTACCCAGGAC
ACCAGCCTCCAGGACGGCTGCCTCATCTACAACGTCAAGATCAGAGGGGTGAACTTCCCATCCAACGGCC
CTGTGATGCAGAAGAAAACACTCGGCTGGGAGGCCAACACCGAGATGCTGTACCCCGCTGACGGCGGCCT
GGAAGGCAGAAGCGACATGGCCCTGAAGCTCGTGGGCGGGGGCCACCTGATCTGCAACTTCAAGACCACA
TACAGATCCAAGAAACCCGCTAAGAACCTCAAGATGCCCGGCGTCTACTATGTGGACCACAGACTGGAAA
GAATCAAGGAGGCCGACAAAGAGACCTACGTCGAGCAGCACGAGGTGGCTGTGGCCAGATACTGCGACCT
CCCTAGCAAACTGGGGCACAAACTTAATTGAAGCCTCAGGCGGCCAGAGGGTGTGCGGAGCTGGTGGGGA
GGAGCCTGGAGAGAAGGGGCAGAGCTGGGGGCTGAGGGAGACCCCCCCACACCCCTTCTCTCCTTCCTCT
CGTCCTTGGATAGATTCAGCTCCCACACACACACCCGCACTGCCCAGGTCCCTCCTCAGACCTCCAGCCC
TGGGACAGGGCAAACAACTGAACTTGCTATGGAAAGGACAGTGTGGGAGGCTGGGGGAGCTGTGTCCTGC
AGTTCCCAGGACCCCATCCTCTCAGAAGGTAGGGGAAGGGCGGGAGGATTGAGAAGGGACAAGCCACCTT
GACCGTAGGGGAAGGAGGAATGTGGGCTGGGGGAAGATGCCCTCAACTCACCCCCTACACACACATGAGA
GAGAGCCCCCACCCAGTTCCTTGGCCTAGGTCTCCCCTCCAGGCTGAGGGCCTCTCTACTTCCCCAGATG
CCTGGGTGCAAAGAACGGCTTGGCTTGGCTCCTCCTCTGGAGGTTAAAATTTATAGTCATTCTAACTGCA
CTTTGGAAACCAAGCAGGGGGAGAAGACAAATGAAGAAAAACTAGACAGAGAGAAAAATACAAAAAAGAG
AGAGCGAGCGATAGAGAGAGATGATATTAAGTTATTAACTGAGGCTGACCAGAGGGGAGGACCCCCCCTT
TGCCACCCCATGCACTTTGCGAGCTGCCCCTTCTTCCCCCACATCAGAGAGAAATGCCCCCACACCAGAG
CCCCAAGGGTAGGGCTGCCGATCAGAGCTGTGAGTTAACACAACAGGGTCCTGGCCACCCCCCTTGCCAT
ACCCCGCCCTCTGTGCCCCTTTGGCACCCCCCAACCCTAGTATGTCCTCTGCTTTCTGCCACTCGTGCCC
GCTGAGTTCCATCTACCTCTCATGCTGGATGCCAGCTGGCCCCTCACCAGCCTGCCCTGCTGCCCACACA
GCTCCCCTTTAAGTGCCCAGCCCTAGGGGCCTCTCCCCATCCACCTCCTCCTTCCACACCTTGGCACCCA
CCCAGGAAAAAACTGTGGCTCCAACTCCTACCCTCCTTATATCCTGCAGTATTAGCTAGAAACCGGATGC
TGCTGCATTGGTTGGGTCGGGGGTAGGAGGGCTGTGCGTGAGCGTCTCCCAGAACCCTCCACCCCTTTAG
CACTCTGTTTCCCTGTTTCCCATCTGTCTTCTGGGCTCTCTCTAACCTCTGCCCTCCTCCCCAGCTCCTA
CTCACTGCACTAACTCTGGGCGGGCAGGTACCAGAATGGGGGTGTTTAGATAAGTGACACTTAGTTGGGG
CCCCAGGGGAGGGGTGGTCGGTGCTCCTTTTTCTTTAAAGCTCTTTTGGCCAGCTGCCCCTCTGCCCCGG
GACCCCTTCCCCTCTTCTTTTCTCTAATTCAGGGACTTTGGCTTGAGCCCCTCTCGCCCTCCTGGTGAGG
GTGCTCTGTTGGTCTGCACTTGGGTGAGCTGTCCTCCTCCCCCTCCCTGTGGCTGCCGCCCACTCCTCAG
GGGAGAGAGGGAGAGAGGAGGTGGTCCTCCCATGGGAGCAGGAGGTGGGGTGGGACAGAGCAGACCAGAG
GGTGCTGGGCTCAGGGCTGCATGTCGGCAGGGATGGATGGGTGGACACAGATGCCCCCGGAAGCCATGGG
GATTGGGGCAGGGGGTGGGGGGAGGGGTGCCAGGGCTTCCTGCGCTTTGCACTATTGGGGCAAAAATGTC
TTAAGCAGTGGGGAACCTGCCACCCCACCCTGACCCTCAGCCTGCCACAGCCCCCTACACACACACACAC
ACACACACACACACACACACACACGGACATGCACACACGGACATGGGAAGGCAATGCTATGCTGCCCGTC
AGGGCACTGTCCTTCCCCAATCGTTCAGGTGTTCCAACAGGGGTGGAGGGCCTGGAGGAGCACCCGCTGT
CACCTGTGCATGTGCCTGTCCCACCCTGCTGGGGCCTCGGGCTGCCCGCGCTGTCTTTGTCTCTATCCTC
TCTCTCTCTCCTGGAGTACTGAATCCTGTATTACTCCAGTCCCATGGGTAGGCCCTCTTGTACCTTCCTA
CCACGCCTGGGGGCCCAGTGGAATTCCTGACCTGTCTGCTGTCTTCCCCATCCCTCCATCCCCACCCCAA
CCCCTCCATCCCCATTCTCAGCCATGGACACGGCAGAGAAAAGGCCTTGAAGAGCCTTAGCCTCTTATAG
GCACTTGGGACTCCCCCACCCTCCCCAATCATATGAGCTGTGATCCCATCCTCCCCGGACCCCTCCCTTC
CCCCTCGGTGATGTGGGGTGTATGTGTGCGTTCCTCTGCGTGAATGTGTGAGTGAGTACACATGGTAGGG
GAGGAGCCAGGGCGACTCAGGAGTGCCACGCACCTGCTCTAGAGCGGCAGCTGTCCCAGTCCCTGCTGTG
GAAGTGGGGGACAGGGCCCTCTCCTGGGGGCCATTGGTGCTAATGAGGGGGATGGCCTTGATGTGGGTGC
TCAGCATGCCTCCCCCAGTATTGGCCCGGGGCACTAGGGCAGGCAGGGTGGAGCAGCAGGTGCAGTATCG
GTGGGGGGACGGGTTGCTGGGAATAGGACGAGGGGGCCAGGCCAGGACAAGGGGTTGCCAGAGCCATGAC
CACTACCCCGCCCCCACCACCCGCCTCTCCATCTCAGTATTGCCCCTCCCATCACTCATAACACACATAC
CTCATCCAGCCTCCTCCCTGCTCAGACTTGGGGAGGGTGGGGGAGGAGCCCCTACCCCTTCCCCTGGTGG
CGGGTCTGCAGGGCTGGGAGAGGGCAGGGCGTTGTGAGAGAGAGACCGTCCATAAGGAGGACAGTAACTC
CTGCCCTGGGAACTCCTGGGCGGGGGGGAGGGGGACACTGCCCAGAGGCGCTACTGAATGTATGAGAAGC
TGGTGCTGGGCTGGGGGGAGGGGGGTTGTGGCCAGAAACAGGGAAGGAGGTAGGTCTCTTCCCCAGGGAG
GGGTGGGACCGGCAGGGGTGACTTGAGGGGCTCCTACTCCTGCCCCACGTTGACAATCAGTATGTCTGTT
ATGTGCGATTTTTCACCCCGTTGTGTTTTGGGTCAGGATTTTAAAGAAAGATATTTTTATGGTAATTGTT
GCTCGTCTATTTTACTATATATTTATGTAATAAATATATGATGAAAATAACCCCCTTGGGCACCCCCCTT
AGACTTGTGTGCTGTTTCCCTATATCCTCCCATCTGCTGGCAGAGTACCCACCCCACAAACTGACCAGAT
GGAGAGGTGGCCCCCCCCAGCCTTGGCAGTATTTCCACCCCACCCCCCAAACGAGCACACACCACAGAAG
CCAGCTCAGCTGTGAACTATTGGATTTGAGACAGGAACAGAACAAATCAGAGGGCCAGGGGAGGGTTGTG
GGGGAGACAGAGTGGTTTAAATAGGGGAGGAGGGGAAGTTCGGTGATGGGGGAGGGAGGCAGGTATTTAC
AAGAAGGCTCAGGGGGCCAGAGGCTCATCTTGGAATATTTTATAACAATATAAATAAGATTCTGGTTTGC
TTTTCCTTTTCGTCTCGTAAAGGAGAGAGAAGTGCAGAGTTCGATTCTGTACAAGGGGGCAGCGGCAGAA
GGCCGGCCGGGCGGGTCACTGGGCGTCCACCCGGAAGGACAGCAGCTTCTCGGAATGCATGTTGTTCAGG
GTCCGCAGGTCCGGCAGCTTGAGCAGCAGCTTGGTGAAGCGGGAAGTCTCCAAGGGCCGGTTCTTCAGCA
CCAGAGCCCGAAGAGCCCGCAGCAGCGTCTCCTGGAGCTGCTCCACCGAAGCGGAATTCTCCATGCCCGA
GTGGTCTGTGGGGAAGACGACAGCAGTGAGGCGGACTCCCCGAGCTCCTCTGAGGAGGAACCGGAGGTCT
GCGAGGACCTGGCAGGCAATGCAGCCTCTCCCGTGAGCAAGGGCGAGGAGCTGTTCACCGGGGTGGTGCC
CATCCTGGTCGAGCTGGACGGCGACGTAAACGGCCACAAGTTCAGCGTGTCCGGCGAGGGCGAGGGCGAT
GCCACCTACGGCAAGCTGACCCTGAAGTTCATCTGCACCACCGGCAAGCTGCCCGTGCCCTGGCCCACCC
TCGTGACCACCCTGACCTACGGCGTGCAGTGCTTCAGCCGCTACCCCGACCACATGAAGCAGCACGACTT
CTTCAAGTCCGCCATGCCCGAAGGCTACGTCCAGGAGCGCACCATCTTCTTCAAGGACGACGGCAACTAC
AAGACCCGCGCCGAGGTGAAGTTCGAGGGCGACACCCTGGTGAACCGCATCGAGCTGAAGGGCATCGACT
TCAAGGAGGACGGCAACATCCTGGGGCACAAGCTGGAGTACAACTACAACAGCCACAACGTCTATATCAT
GGCCGACAAGCAGAAGAACGGCATCAAGGTGAACTTCAAGATCCGCCACAACATCGAGGACGGCAGCGTG
CAGCTCGCCGACCACTACCAGCAGAACACCCCCATCGGCGACGGCCCCGTGCTGCTGCCCGACAACCACT
ACCTGAGCACCCAGTCCGCCCTGAGCAAAGACCCCAACGAGAAGCGCGATCACATGGTCCTGAAGGAGTT
CGTGACCGCCGCCGGGATCACTCTCGGCATGGACGAGCTGTACAAGTAAAGCCCCCCAGAAGGCCGATGG
GGAAGGAGAAGGAGTGCCATACCTTCTCCCAGGCCTCTGCCCCAAGAGCAGGAGGTGCCTGAAAGCTGGG
AGCGTGGGCTCAGCAGGGCTGGTCACCTCCCATCCCGTAAGACCACCTTCCCTTCCTCAGCAGGCCAAAC
ATGGCCAGACTCCCTTGCTTTTTGCTGTGTAGTTCCCTCTGCCTGGGATGCCCTTCCCCCTTTCTCTGCC
TGGCAACATCTTACTTGTCCTTTGAGGCCCCAACTCAAGTGTCACCTCCTTCCCCAGCTCCCCCAGGCAG
AAATAGTTGTCTGTGCTTCCTTGGTTCATGCTTCTACTGTGACACTTATCTCACTGTTTTATAATTAGTC
GGGCATGAGTCTGTTTCCCAAGCTAGACTGTGTCTGAATCATGTCTGTATCCCCAGTGCCCGGTGCAGGG
CCTGGCATAGAGTAGGTACTCCATAAAAGGTGTGTTGAATTGAAGCGGCCGCGACTCTAGATCATAATCA
GCCATACCACATTTGTAGAGGTTTTACTTGCTTTAAAAAACCTCCCACACCTCCCCCTGAACCTGAAACA
TAAAATGAATGCAATTGTTGTTGTTAACTTGTTTATTGCAGCTTATAATGGTTACAAATAAAGCAATAGC
ATCACAAATTTCACAAATAAAGCATTTTTTCACTGCATTCTAGTTGTGGTTTGTCCAAACTCATCAATGT
ATCTTAAGGCGTAAATTGTAAGCGTTAATATTTTGTTAAAATTCGCGTTAAATTTTTGTTAAATCAGCTC
ATTTTTTAACCAATAGGCCGAAATCGGCAAAATCCCTTATAAATCAAAAGAATAGACCGAGATAGGGT
[37 nt withheld, positions 9589-9625]
AAAGAACGTGGACTCCAACGTCAAAGG
[49 nt withheld, positions 9653-9701]
T
[91 nt withheld, positions 9703-9793]
G
[124 nt withheld, positions 9795-9918]
CAGGTGGCACTTTTCGGGGAAATGTGCGCGGAACCCCTATTTGTTTATTTTTCTAAATACATTCAAATAT
GTATCCGCTCATGAGACAATAACCCTGATAAATGCTTCAATAATATTGAAAAAGGAAGAGTCCTGAGGCG
GAAAGAACCAGCTGTGGAATGTGTGTCAGTTAGGGTGTGGAAAGTCCCCAGGCTCCCCAGCAGGCAGAAG
TATGCAAAGCATGCATCTCAATTAGTCAGCAACCAGGTGTGGAAAGTCCCCAGGCTCCCCAGCAGGCAGA
AGTATGCAAAGCATGCATCTCAATTAGTCAGCAACCATAGTCCCGCCCCTAACTCCGCCCATCCCGCCCC
TAACTCCGCCCAGTTCCGCCCACTCTCCGCCCCATGGCTGACTAATTTTTTTTATTTATGCAGAGGCCGA
GGCCGCCTCGGCCTCTGAGCTATTCCAGAAGTAGTGAGGAGGCTTTTTTGGAGGCCTAGGCTTTTGCAAA
GATCGATCAAGAGACAGGATGAGGATCGTTTCGCATGATTGAACAAGATGGATTGCACGCAGGTTCTCCG
GCCGCTTGGGTGGAGAGGCTATTCGGCTATGACTGGGCACAACAGACAATCGGCTGCTCTGATGCCGCCG
TGTTCCGGCTGTCAGCGCAGGGGCGCCCGGTTCTTTTTGTCAAGACCGACCTGTCCGGTGCCCTGAATGA
ACTGCAAGACGAGGCAGCGCGGCTATCGTGGCTGGCCACGACGGGCGTTCCTTGCGCAGCTGTGCTCGAC
GTTGTCACTGAAGCGGGAAGGGACTGGCTGCTATTGGGCGAAGTGCCGGGGCAGGATCTCCTGTCATCTC
ACCTTGCTCCTGCCGAGAAAGTATCCATCATGGCTGATGCAATGCGGCGGCTGCATACGCTTGATCCGGC
TACCTGCCCATTCGACCACCAAGCGAAACATCGCATCGAGCGAGCACGTACTCGGATGGAAGCCGGTCTT
GTCGATCAGGATGATCTGGACGAAGAGCATCAGGGGCTCGCGCCAGCCGAACTGTTCGCCAGGCTCAAGG
CGAGCATGCCCGACGGCGAGGATCTCGTCGTGACCCATGGCGATGCCTGCTTGCCGAATATCATGGTGGA
AAATGGCCGCTTTTCTGGATTCATCGACTGTGGCCGGCTGGGTGTGGCGGACCGCTATCAGGACATAGCG
TTGGCTACCCGTGATATTGCTGAAGAGCTTGGCGGCGAATGGGCTGACCGCTTCCTCGTGCTTTACGGTA
TCGCCGCTCCCGATTCGCAGCGCATCGCCTTCTATCGCCTTCTTGACGAGTTCTTCTGAGCGGGACTCTG
GGGTTCGAAATGACCGACCAAGCGACGCCCAACCTGCCATCACGAGATTTCGATTCCACCGCCGCCTTCT
ATGAAAGGTTGGGCTTCGGAATCGTTTTCCGGGACGCCGGCTGGATGATCCTCCAGCGCGGGGATCTCAT
GCTGGAGTTCTTCGCCCACCCTAGGGGGAGGCTAACTGAAACACGGAAGGAGACAATACCGGAAGGAACC
CGCGCTATGACGGCAATAAAAAGACAGAATAAAACGCACGGTGTTGGGTCGTTTGTTCATAAACGCGGGG
TTCGGTCCCAGGGCTGGCACTCTGTCGATACCCCACCGAGACCCCATTGGGGCCAATACGCCCGCGTTTC
TTCCTTTTCCCCACCCCACCCCCCAAGTTCGGGTGAAGGCCCAGGGCTCGCAGCCAACGTCGGGGCGGCA
GGCCCTGCCATAGCCTCAGGTTACTCATATATACTTTAGATTGATTTAAAACTTCATTTTTAATTTAAAA
GGATCTAGGTGAAGATCCTTTTTGATAATCTCATGACCAAAATCCCTTAACGTGAGTTTTCGTTCCACTG
AGCGTCAGACCCCGTAGAAAAGATCAAAGGATCTTCTTGAGATCCTTTTTTTCTGCGCGTAATCTGCTGC
TTGCAAACAAAAAAACCACCGCTACCAGCGGTGGTTTGTTTGCCGGATCAAGAGCTACCAACTCTTTTTC
CGAAGGTAACTGGCTTCAGCAGAGCGCAGATACCAAATACTGTTCTTCTAGTGTAGCCGTAGTTAGGCCA
CCACTTCAAGAACTCTGTAGCACCGCCTACATACCTCGCTCTGCTAATCCTGTTACCAGTGGCTGCTGCC
AGTGGCGATAAGTCGTGTCTTACCGGGTTGGACTCAAGACGATAGTTACCGGATAAGGCGCAGCGGTCGG
GCTGAACGGGGGGTTCGTGCACACAGCCCAGCTTGGAGCGAACGACCTACACCGAACTGAGATACCTACA
GCGTGAGCTATGAGAAAGCGCCACGCTTCCCGAAGGGAGAAAGGCGGACAGGTATCCGGTAAGCGGCAGG
GTCGGAACAGGAGAGCGCACGAGGGAGCTTCCAGGGGGAAACGCCTGGTATCTTTATAGTCCTGTCGGGT
TTCGCCACCTCTGACTTGAGCGTCGATTTTTGTGATGCTCGTCAGGGGGGCGGAGCCTATGGAAAAACGC
CAGCAACGCGGCCTTTTTACGGTTCCTGGCCTTTTGCTGGCCTTTTGCTCACATGTTCTTTCCTGCGTTA
TCCCCTGATTCTGTGGATAACCGTATTACCGCCATGCAT
Features (pLannotate 1.2.2; 18 found; start..end, strand, type, name):
     61..364     +  enhancer       CMV enhancer: human cytomegalovirus immediate early enhancer
    365..568     +  promoter       CMV promoter: human cytomegalovirus (CMV) immediate early promoter
    591..616     +  misc_feature   MCS (fragment): multiple cloning site
    631..774     +  CDS            thra1 (fragment): THA_SPAAU - Also known as nr1a1. Experimental evidence at transcript level: Swiss-Prot protein existence level 2. Nuclear hormone receptor that can act as a repressor or activator of transcription. High affinity receptor for thyroid hormones, including triiodothyronine and thyroxine. From Sparus aurata (Gilthead sea bream).
   1707..1958    +  CDS            C16orf89 (fragment): CP089_HUMAN - Experimental evidence at protein level: Swiss-Prot protein existence level 1. From Homo sapiens (Human).
   2166..3377    +  CDS            THRA: THA_CHICK - Also known as NR1A1. Experimental evidence at protein level: Swiss-Prot protein existence level 1. Nuclear hormone receptor that can act as a repressor or activator of transcription. High affinity receptor for thyroid hormones, including triiodothyronine and thyroxine. From Gallus gallus (Chicken).
   3378..4091    +  CDS            TagRFP: monomeric derivative of red fluorescent protein from Entacmaea quadricolor (Merzlyak et al., 2007) mammalian codon-optimized
   7620..8012    +  CDS            THRA (fragment): THA_HUMAN - Also known as EAR7, ERBA1, NR1A1, THRA1, THRA2. Experimental evidence at protein level: Swiss-Prot protein existence level 1. [Isoform Alpha-2]: Does not bind thyroid hormone and functions as a weak dominant negative inhibitor of thyroid hormone action. From Homo sapiens (Human).
   8013..8729    +  CDS            EGFP: the original enhanced GFP (Yang et al., 1996) mammalian codon-optimized
   9230..9313    +  CDS            large T antigen (fragment): large T antigen from SV40 (simian virus 40)
   9336..9456    +  polyA_signal   SV40 poly(A) signal: SV40 polyadenylation signal
   9490..9918    -  rep_origin     f1 ori (sequence partly withheld): f1 bacteriophage origin of replication; arrow indicates direction of (+) strand synthesis
   9945..10049   +  promoter       AmpR promoter: bla
  10051..10408   +  promoter       SV40 promoter: SV40 enhancer and early promoter
  10443..11237   +  CDS            NeoR/KanR: aminoglycoside phosphotransferase from Tn5; aph(3')-II (or nptII); confers resistance to neomycin, kanamycin, and G418 (Geneticin®)
  11258..11410   +  CDS            ble (fragment): BLE_KLEPN - Experimental evidence at protein level: Swiss-Prot protein existence level 1. Binding protein with a strong affinity to the bleomycin family of antibiotics. Binds to CL990; an antimitotic-antibiotic compound. From Klebsiella pneumoniae.
  11469..11516   +  polyA_signal   HSV TK poly(A) signal: herpes simplex virus thymidine kinase polyadenylation signal (Cole and Stacy, 1985)
  11845..12433   +  rep_origin     ori: high-copy-number ColE1/pMB1/pBR322/pUC origin of replication
