[The description below was written by a language model from this plasmid's Addgene catalogue record and pLannotate feature annotations shown in this document.]
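Description:
pCMV-THRA-RFP-EGFP is a mammalian expression plasmid of about 12.5 kb built on the pEGFP-N3 backbone. It serves as a bichromatic splicing reporter for the human thyroid hormone receptor alpha gene (THRA). It replicates in bacteria at high copy from a ColE1/pUC-type origin and also carries an f1 origin. A single NeoR/KanR gene (Tn5 aminoglycoside phosphotransferase) is placed behind both a bacterial bla-type promoter and the SV40 early promoter, and it ends in an HSV TK polyadenylation signal. This gives kanamycin selection in E. coli and allows G418 selection in mammalian cells.

The payload is a minigene driven by the CMV immediate early enhancer and promoter. THRA coding segments are interspersed with long unannotated stretches, which are presumably retained intronic or genomic sequence, although the record does not define them. The annotation tool labels some of these coding blocks by homology to fish and chicken orthologues, and it also reports a C16orf89 fragment that is probably a spurious match. The catalogue gives the insert species as human. A THRA coding block is followed directly by TagRFP. Several kilobases downstream, a fragment matching the human alpha-2 isoform is followed directly by EGFP, and then by the SV40 polyadenylation signal. Given the stated purpose, this layout suggests that isoform 1 splicing produces a red THRA fusion and isoform 2 splicing a green one. The ratio of the two colours would then report isoform choice in individual live cells by fluorescence imaging.

The depositor sequence and the repository's sequencing result have the same length and the same features, with coordinates shifted by only a few bases. The insert size listed in the catalogue equals the total plasmid size, so it should not be read as the length of the insert alone.
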