Addgene plasmid #228537: pCMV-THRA-RFP-EGFP
Purpose: Bichromatic fluorescent reporter of THRA isoform 1 and isoform 2 splicing in mammalian cells
Depositing lab: Markus Schuelke. Publication: Bichromatic Splicing Detector Allows Quantification of THRA1 and THRA2 Splicing Isoforms in Single Cells by Fluorescent Live-Cell Imaging. Graceffo E, Pedersen E, Rosario M, Krude H, Schuelke M. Int J Mol Sci. 2024 Dec 17;25(24):13512. doi: 10.3390/ijms252413512. PubMed 39769274.
Backbone
  Vector backbone: pEGFP-N3
  Backbone manufacturer: NovoPro
  Backbone size w/o insert (bp): 4445
  Total vector size (bp): 12547
  Vector type: Mammalian Expression
Growth in bacteria
  Bacterial resistance: Kanamycin, 50 μg/mL
  Growth temperature: 37°C
  Growth strain: NEB Stable
  Growth instructions: Kanamycin (final 50 ug/ml)
  Copy number: High Copy
Gene/Insert
  Gene/Insert name: Thyroid Hormone Receptor Alpha (alt names: THRA; TRalpha; THRalpha)
  Species: H. sapiens (human)
  Insert size (bp): 12547
  GenBank ID: ENSG00000126351
  Entrez Gene: THRA (a.k.a. AR7, CHNG6, EAR7, ERB-T-1, ERBA, ERBA1, NR1A1, THRA1, THRA2, THRalpha, THRalpha1, THRalpha2, TRalpha, TRalpha1, TRalpha2, c-ERBA-1, c-erbA)
  Promoter: CMV
  Tag / fusion protein: tagRFP (C terminal on insert); eGFP (C terminal on insert)
  Cloning method: Other
  Sequencing primers: 5′ tgacgtcaatgggagtttgt
Terms and licenses: Academic/Nonprofit Terms; Industry Terms: Not Available to Industry
How to cite: pCMV-THRA-RFP-EGFP was a gift from Markus Schuelke (Addgene plasmid # 228537 ; http://n2t.net/addgene:228537 ; RRID:Addgene_228537)
